Addgene plasmid #36449: pHAGE hSPC-dsRed Express-W
Depositing lab: Darrell Kotton. Depositing organization: Boston University Medical Campus. Publication: Efficient derivation of purified lung and thyroid progenitors from embryonic stem cells. Longmire TA, Ikonomou L, Hawkins F, Christodoulou C, Cao Y, Jean JC, Kwok LW, Mou H, Rajagopal J, Shen SS, Dowton AA, Serra M, Weiss DJ, Green MD, Snoeck HW, Ramirez MI, Kotton DN. Cell Stem Cell. 2012 Apr 6;10(4):398-411. 10.1016/j.stem.2012.01.019 PubMed 22482505.
Backbone
  Vector backbone: pHAGE
  Backbone manufacturer: Richard Mulligan
  Backbone size w/o insert (bp): 4874
  Total vector size (bp): 10592
  Vector type: Lentiviral
Growth in bacteria
  Bacterial resistance: Ampicillin, 100 μg/mL
  Growth temperature: 37°C
  Growth strain: DH5alpha
  Copy number: High Copy
Gene/Insert 1
  Gene/Insert name: human SP-C promoter
  Species: H. sapiens (human)
  Insert size (bp): 3813
  Promoter: human SP-C promoter
  Cloning method: Restriction Enzyme; 5′ cloning site Not1 (not destroyed); 3′ cloning site BamH1 (not destroyed)
  Sequencing primers: 5′ ACGGACACATATAAGACCCTGGTCACA; 3′ GGAGCAACATAGTTAAGAATACCAGTCAATCTTTC
Gene/Insert 2
  Gene/Insert name: dsRed Express
  Insert size (bp): 677
  Promoter: N/A
  Cloning method: Restriction Enzyme; 5′ cloning site Nde1 (unknown if destroyed); 3′ cloning site Not1 (not destroyed)
  Sequencing primers: 5′ CCATTATCGTTTCAGACCCACCTCC; 3′ TCGCCGTCGAACTTCACCTCG
Resource information
  A portion of this plasmid was derived from a plasmid made by: human 3.7 kb SP-C promoter obtained from Whitsett Lab (Whitsett 3.7SPC/SV40 plasmid).
Terms and licenses: Academic/Nonprofit Terms; Industry Terms: Not Available to Industry
Depositor comments: Cloned h3.7kb SP-C promoter (from Whitsett 3.7SPC/SV40 plasmid) into pHAGE-CMV-GFP-W as follows: SV40t removed from SPC plasmid by BamH1-BamH1 cutting, blunting and self-ligtion of blunt ends. Entire hSPC promoter lifted out by cutting Nde1-Not1 and ligated into pHAGE CMV-GFP-W backbone pre-cut Nde1-Not1 to remove most of CMV promoter. Cut this backbone Spe1-Nde1 to remove residual CMV promoter fragment, blunted and ligated NB: final vector still has Spe1 site at start of promoter.
How to cite: pHAGE hSPC-dsRed Express-W was a gift from Darrell Kotton (Addgene plasmid # 36449 ; http://n2t.net/addgene:36449 ; RRID:Addgene_36449)
