[The description below was written by a language model from this plasmid's Addgene catalogue record and pLannotate feature annotations shown in this document.]
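Description:
pHAGE hSPC-dsRed Express-W is a 10.6 kb HIV-1-based lentiviral reporter vector built on the pHAGE backbone. It is propagated in E. coli as a high-copy plasmid through a ColE1/pUC-type origin and selected with ampicillin via the bla (AmpR) gene. The viral portion has the layout of a self-inactivating transfer vector. It contains a truncated 5' LTR, the Ψ packaging signal with an adjoining gag fragment, the Rev response element for Rev-dependent nuclear export of the genomic RNA, and the cPPT/CTS element. At the other end is a ΔU3 3' LTR, which removes viral promoter activity after integration. Expression in transduced cells therefore depends on the internal promoter.

That internal promoter is a roughly 3.7 kb human surfactant protein C (SP-C) promoter fragment, taken from an earlier SP-C/SV40 plasmid. According to the depositor's notes, it was inserted into a pHAGE CMV-GFP-W parent in place of the CMV promoter, which was removed in two steps. The promoter is not annotated by name in the feature table. It presumably lies in the largely unannotated stretch between the cPPT and the reporter, where short bom, lacZα and other fragment hits likely reflect carry-over from the source plasmid or chance matches. Downstream lies the coding sequence for DsRed-Express, a rapidly maturing tetrameric red fluorescent protein. It is followed by a WPRE (the "W" in the name), which enhances transcript expression.

The SP-C promoter is commonly used as a marker of lung alveolar type II epithelial identity, so the construct appears intended as a lineage reporter. The associated publication concerns the derivation of lung and thyroid progenitors from embryonic stem cells. The record lists no mammalian selection marker.
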