Features (pLannotate 1.2.2; 25 found; start..end, strand, type, name):
    377..634     +  LTR            5' LTR (truncated): truncated 5' long terminal repeat (LTR) from HIV-1
    681..806     +  misc_feature   HIV-1 Ψ: packaging signal of human immunodeficiency virus type 1
    790..1128    +  CDS            HIV-1 gag (fragment): gag protein from human immunodeficiency virus 1; gag
   1303..1536    +  misc_feature   RRE: The Rev response element (RRE) of HIV-1 allows for Rev-dependent mRNA export from the nucleus to the cytoplasm.
   1913..2013    +  CDS            Rev (fragment): human immunodeficiency virus 1 (HIV-1) Rev protein; rev; enhances nuclear export of unspliced and incompletely spliced viral mRNAs
   2058..2175    +  misc_feature   cPPT/CTS: central polypurine tract and central termination sequence of HIV-1
   2217..2268    +  misc_feature   bom (fragment): basis of mobility region from pBR322
   2274..2428    -  CDS            lacZα (fragment): LacZα fragment of β-galactosidase; lacZ fragment
   4814..5035    -  CDS            C9orf85 (fragment): CI085_HUMAN - Experimental evidence at protein level: Swiss-Prot protein existence level 1. From Homo sapiens (Human).
   5035..5058    +  misc_feature   pause site (fragment): RNA polymerase II transcriptional pause signal from the human α2 globin gene
   6297..6974    +  CDS            DsRed-Express: rapidly maturing tetrameric variant of DsRed fluorescent protein (Bevis and Glick, 2002) mammalian codon-optimized
   6982..7570    +  misc_feature   WPRE: woodchuck hepatitis virus posttranscriptional regulatory element
   7578..7643    +  CDS            nef (fragment): NEF_HV1Z2 - Experimental evidence at protein level: Swiss-Prot protein existence level 1. Extracellular Nef protein targets CD4(+) T-lymphocytes for apoptosis by interacting with CXCR4 surface receptors. From Human immunodeficiency virus type 1 group M subtype D (isolate Z2/CDC-Z34) (HIV-1).
   7645..7878    +  LTR            3' LTR (ΔU3): self-inactivating 3' long terminal repeat (LTR) from HIV-1
   8083..8187    +  promoter       AmpR promoter: bla
   8188..9048    +  CDS            AmpR: β-lactamase; bla; confers resistance to ampicillin, carbenicillin, and related antibiotics
   9219..9807    +  rep_origin     ori: high-copy-number ColE1/pMB1/pBR322/pUC origin of replication
   9990..10044   +  CDS            lacI (fragment): lac repressor; lacI; The lac repressor binds to the lac operator to inhibit transcription in E. coli. This inhibition can be relieved by adding lactose or isopropyl-β-D-thiogalactopyranoside (IPTG).
  10050..10143   +  rep_origin     SV40 ori (fragment): SV40 origin of replication
  10168..10205   +  CDS            lacI (fragment): lac repressor; lacI; The lac repressor binds to the lac operator to inhibit transcription in E. coli. This inhibition can be relieved by adding lactose or isopropyl-β-D-thiogalactopyranoside (IPTG).
  10218..10239   +  protein_bind   CAP binding site: CAP binding activates transcription in the presence of cAMP. E. coli catabolite activator protein
  10254..10284   +  promoter       lac promoter: promoter for the E. coli lac operon
  10292..10308   +  protein_bind   lac operator: The lac repressor binds to the lac operator to inhibit transcription in E. coli. This inhibition can be relieved by adding lactose or isopropyl-β-D-thiogalactopyranoside (IPTG). lac repressor encoded by lacI
  10342..10425   +  polyA_signal   SV40 poly(A) signal (fragment): SV40 polyadenylation signal
  10592..329     +  CDS            nef (fragment) (across the origin): NEF_HV1BR - Experimental evidence at protein level: Swiss-Prot protein existence level 1. Extracellular Nef protein targets CD4(+) T-lymphocytes for apoptosis by interacting with CXCR4 surface receptors (PubMed:14990729). From Human immunodeficiency virus type 1 group M subtype B (isolate BRU/LAI) (HIV-1).
>Addgene plasmid #36449 | pHAGE hSPC-dsRed Express-W | addgene full sequence | sequence record 292287 | Addgene NGS Result
TGGAAGGGCTAATTCACTCCCAAAGAAGACAAGATATCCTTGATCTGTGGATCTACCACACACAAGGCTA
CTTCCCTGATTAGCAGAACTACACACCAGGGCCAGGGGTCAGATATCCACTGACCTTTGGATGGTGCTAC
AAGCTAGTACCAGTTGAGCCAGATAAGGTAGAAGAGGCCAATAAAGGAGAGAACACCAGCTTGTTACACC
CTGTGAGCCTGCATGGGATGGATGACCCGGAGAGAGAAGTGTTAGAGTGGAGGTTTGACAGCCGCCTAGC
ATTTCATCACGTGGCCCGAGAGCTGCATCCGGAGTACTTCAAGAACTGCTGATATCGAGCTTGCTACAAG
GGACTTTCCGCTGGGGACTTTCCAGGGAGGCGTGGCCTGGGCGGGACTGGGGAGTGGCGAGCCCTCAGAT
CCTGCATATAAGCAGCTGCTTTTTGCCTGTACTGGGTCTCTCTGGTTAGACCAGATCTGAGCCTGGGAGC
TCTCTGGCTAACTAGGGAACCCACTGCTTAAGCCTCAATAAAGCTTGCCTTGAGTGCTTCAAGTAGTGTG
TGCCCGTCTGTTGTGTGACTCTGGTAACTAGAGATCCCTCAGACCCTTTTAGTCAGTGTGGAAAATCTCT
AGCAGTGGCGCCCGAACAGGGACTTGAAAGCGAAAGGGAAACCAGAGGAGCTCTCTCGACGCAGGACTCG
GCTTGCTGAAGCGCGCACGGCAAGAGGCGAGGGGCGGCGACTGGTGAGTACGCCAAAAATTTTGACTAGC
GGAGGCTAGAAGGAGAGAGATGGGTGCGAGAGCGTCAGTATTAAGCGGGGGAGAATTAGATCGCGATGGG
AAAAAATTCGGTTAAGGCCAGGGGGAAAGAAAAAATATAAATTAAAACATATAGTATGGGCAAGCAGGGA
GCTAGAACGATTCGCAGTTAATCCTGGCCTGTTAGAAACATCAGAAGGCTGTAGACAAATACTGGGACAG
CTACAACCATCCCTTCAGACAGGATCAGAAGAACTTAGATCATTATATAATACAGTAGCAACCCTCTATT
GTGTGCATCAAAGGATAGAGATAAAAGACACCAAGGAAGCTTTAGACAAGATAGAGGAAGAGCAAAACAA
AAGTAAGACCACCGCACAGCAAGCGGCCGGCCGCTGATCTTCAGACCTGGAGGAGGAGATATGAGGGACA
ATTGGAGAAGTGAATTATATAAATATAAAGTAGTAAAAATTGAACCATTAGGAGTAGCACCCACCAAGGC
AAAGAGAAGAGTGGTGCAGAGAGAAAAAAGAGCAGTGGGAATAGGAGCTTTGTTCCTTGGGTTCTTGGGA
GCAGCAGGAAGCACTATGGGCGCAGCGTCAATGACGCTGACGGTACAGGCCAGACAATTATTGTCTGGTA
TAGTGCAGCAGCAGAACAATTTGCTGAGGGCTATTGAGGCGCAACAGCATCTGTTGCAACTCACAGTCTG
GGGCATCAAGCAGCTCCAGGCAAGAATCCTGGCTGTGGAAAGATACCTAAAGGATCAACAGCTCCTGGGG
ATTTGGGGTTGCTCTGGAAAACTCATTTGCACCACTGCTGTGCCTTGGAATGCTAGTTGGAGTAATAAAT
CTCTGGAACAGATTTGGAATCACACGACCTGGATGGAGTGGGACAGAGAAATTAACAATTACACAAGCTT
AATACACTCCTTAATTGAAGAATCGCAAAACCAGCAAGAAAAGAATGAACAAGAATTATTGGAATTAGAT
AAATGGGCAAGTTTGTGGAATTGGTTTAACATAACAAATTGGCTGTGGTATATAAAATTATTCATAATGA
TAGTAGGAGGCTTGGTAGGTTTAAGAATAGTTTTTGCTGTACTTTCTATAGTGAATAGAGTTAGGCAGGG
ATATTCACCATTATCGTTTCAGACCCACCTCCCAACCCCGAGGGGACCCGACAGGCCCGAAGGAATAGAA
GAAGAAGGTGGAGAGAGAGACAGAGACAGATCCATTCGATTAGTGAACGGATCTCGACGGTATCGCCGAA
TTCACAAATGGCAGTATTCATCCACAATTTTAAAAGAAAAGGGGGGATTGGGGGGTACAGTGCAGGGGAA
AGAATAGTAGACATAATAGCAACAGACATACAAACTAAAGAATTACAAAAACAAATTACAAAAATTCAAA
ATTTTCGGGTTTATTACAGGGACAGCAGAGATCCAGTTTGGACTAGTATGCGGTGTGAAATACCGCACAG
ATGCGTAAGGAGAAAATACCGCATCAGGCGCCATTCGCCATTCAGGCTGCGCAACTGTTGGGAAGGGCGA
TCGGTGCGGGCCTCTTCGCTATTACGCCAGCTGGCGAAAGGGGGATGTGCTGCAAGGCGATTAAGTTGGG
TAACGCCAGGGTTTTCCCAGTCACGACGTTGTAAAACGACGGCCAGTGCCAAGCTTGAAGACTGCTGCTC
TCTACCACGTTAGCTCCCCTGTGGCGGAGGATGACTGTCCTAAGAGCTCATAGGCACGGGGCAAGGGGAG
CCTGGCTGTCAGCTGCCTGGGCTTCTAGTCTTGTGCTTTTTGCACACCAGTCCAGGGAACGAAGACCACT
GGCTTTAAGATGCTTCCCCAGCTGTCCCCAGACTCTGCCAGCAGGGGATTCTCTGGTCTGAGCTTAAGTT
GTGTTCTCCCAGCCAGGGATGCCCCTGCCCTTTGATGTCTCCTTGCTGCCACACATTTAGCCGCCCTCCC
CATGCCAGCTTGGGGGGAGGGAAGCAGTGGGGGTAGGGAGGTGGCTGGGGCAGCTGGGCAACTGTCCCCA
CCCGTCCCTGGCACGGCTCTGCCCAGTACACAAAGAGCAAAGTGAATCTTGTCCCCACCCCTGCAGCTGA
GGGGCTGGAGGAGGAAACGGGGAGGCCCACACAGAAGGGGTGGCCACCGTGGGGCTGTCCATCACTCAGG
GCTCTCAGAGGGAGTCAACCCAGAAACAGACAAAGAGGGTGAGTCTGGGCTGTGTTCTTAGCTAGTGAGA
GGTCCCCTAGAGGATGAAGTAGATGATGCTAATGAGGATGACTGGATGTCACACCCATGATGCTATTAGG
TCCTCATAATAGCATAGTGAGGTGGACAGCTAGTACCTGACCCATCTCACAGATGAACATACTAATGCCT
AACAAAGCAGAACGACTCACGCTGGGTCCCAGAGCTGGCCAGTGGAAGCACTGAGACCTCCACATACTGA
AGGCATGGACTATTGACCGCTGTTGGTATTGGTCTCATCATTGACTATCATTAAGTGTTGGCTGTTTGCA
TGCTTCCTGCCCAGTGGCAGGTTCAAAGAAGCCCGCAGGAAGCGTGCTCCTTTCTTTCCCAGGGCCCGCA
ATTGGGCTGGAAGATAGAGCAACAAAAAGCGCCCATGTAACTCATGGGAACATTCATGTGTGCTGAATGG
CAGGTGAAGGTGCCACAGAGAGGCTGAGGATTTCAGAGGGCACCATGAACTGGAGTGAGGTCGCAGAGCA
GGTGCCATTGGCTCTTGGCCTGTTTGGGTGGGTGGCATTCAGAGAGGTGGAAGGTCAGATGCACTGTTCA
CGCCTGTAATCTCAGCACTTTGGAAGGCCAAGGTAGGAGGATCACACGAGGCCAGGAGATCAACGCTGCA
GTGAGCTATGAAGCTGTGATTGCACCACTGCACTGCAGCTTGGGTAACAGAGTGAGACCCTGTCTCTAAA
TAATTAAATAAATAAAATAAAAATAAAACCGGAGAAGTGGAGAGGGATTGGAGGTGGGCTTTCACAGAGG
GAGAAACGGCTTAAGTACAGGCCAAAAAGTGAGAAGGCTGCAGACAGGGCTGGTAGGGGGAGGGGGAAAT
TTGGCACACCCAGCTAAAGGTCCTTCTGTGTCTCCTTCTCCAAGGAACCCAAGACCTTCACTTGGTTGGT
GTGAGCACTCCAGGAGGCAGGCACCCTCCCTCAGCCCTCAAGCAAGCAAAAATGGGTTTAAAAAAAGAAG
GAGAAGAAGCAGCAGCAGCAGCCGCCACAGAGCTTGTGACAGCTACAGCCTAAGGGCAACAGGCAGGGGA
GACCAAGGACCAGAAAGAGCAGAGGCTTTTTCAAAGAAAGAGATCCCTCTCCCAGCACCCAGCGATGGCG
GCAAACCCCACCCACAGTGCCTGCTAAGAACAAGTCCCACGTGAGAACAACATGGCCCCCCGAGATGCCC
ACAGGGACCCCGAGATGCCTGCAGTGCTTGGCTCTCCCGCTGGCCAGCTGCCCACCTGGCTCAGGCCCAG
TACTCGTGAGTCAGCCGATCAATCCCAATGTTGCCAGGATGATGGGGGCGGGAGTAAGGGCCCTGGGGGA
GGGCAGGGGTGGGCACTGCAGGCGAGCTGTCTCCCACATCTGGCACCTGCACACAGCTGAGGCCGAGCTG
AGAGGATGCTTCTGTGGGCTCCCCCTCCTCCCGGCACCCCTCCCCTCCTTTCACTGTCCTAGGACACTCT
CTGGCTGCTGGAGTCTTAGGCAAATATTTAAAGGGGCAGCAAGGGGGTGAGGAGGGTGGTGGGAGCAAAC
ACTTCCCTCCCTTTCTTCCTCCCTGCGCTTCTCAGGGGCTCTCAGTTCAGATGCCATGCTGTTATGCAAC
CTTGGGGCTGAAGGCCCTCCAGATGGAGAGGGGGACAGGGGAACCTGCCAGCTCATGACCGAAGGGCAGG
GCCCAGGTGGGAGGGGGCTGGGGCAGGGGACAGGAACTGGGGTGGCATGTTAAAGGACAGGAGGCTGGTT
GGGCATGGTGGCTCACACCTGTAATCCTAGCACTTTAGGAGGCCGAGATCACTTGAGCCCAGGAGTTCAA
GACCAGCCTGGGCAACATGGTGAAAACTCATCTCTATAAAACAAGCAAAAATTAGCTGGGCACAATGGCA
TGCACTGGTAGTCCCAGCTACTTGGGATGCTGAGGTGTGAGGATCACCGGAGTCCAGGAGGTCAACGCTG
CAGTGAGCAGTGATCTCGCTACTGCATGCCAGCCTGGGTGATAAAGTGAGACCCTGTCTCACAACAAAAC
AAAACAAAACAAAACAAAAGGATAGGAGGTTAAGGGAGCGAGCCCAGGCCTGGACTCTGCCACAGTCACC
TGAGTTTAGAGGTGAAGGGACTTTAGAGACCACCTGGCCCAAGGAGTGAAAGGGAACCTGAGAGAAAGGG
TGAGCCAGCCCAAAGTCATTGGCAGATTTGACCTCGTAAATACATAGAGATGGCTTTGGGAAGGCACTAG
GAAAGACAGAGAAAAGAGAAGGAGACAGTCCTCAAAGCTGATCGTATTTGGGTGAGTATTATTCTCAGGG
CAAATTTAGGATCAGAGGATGCAGAAAGGGGAGTCTAGAGGGGTAGAGTGTAGACCACAGGGTGAGTGAG
CTGATTCGAGGATGGGGAGACTGGGAGCCCACCAGTGACCAGAGCCAGCCCTGTTCAGGGCTGTCCGGGC
AGAAGAAAGCAGTGTCAGACCTGGAATCTGCCATCAGCACAGCCTGCAATTGACAGACAAGCCCAGAGCA
AAGAAGGAAGCACTGCACATGAGTAAGAGCTTGCCACCAGTGGGGACAGAGTTTCCAGAATTAGGAAAAT
AATCACTGGGGGCAAGTTTGAGGTTGGTACCAGATATGTGGGAGGAGGCAAGGTAAGGGAAAGAGTACTT
GAAGTTGGAACTGGTCCTTGCAGGGAAATGCACATTTATGAAACCCCGAAAACTGATGTCAAAGCACCTC
CTGCCTTGGGCAGAGTCCTCTCAGAGTCTACAGGTGCTGCCTCCAGAACCCTCTTCCTGGAGCGCATCCC
TATGTATCTAGAAATTCTGCTGGGAAATATGATGGTCAGACCCTTGGCCACCTGAAAGGTTCAGGGTGGT
AGAAGAAAAAGGAAAGCCACAGGGCAGCAGGGGCAGGTGCCAGCAAGGAAGGCAGGCACGCCAGGAAGAC
ACCCATGGTGAGAAGTGCAGATGGCCCGAGGGCAAGTTTGCTCAACTCACCCAGGTTTGCTCTTGCTGGG
GCCAAGAGGACTCATGTGCCAGGGCCAAGGGCCCTTGGGGGCTCTCACAGGGGGCTTATCTGGGCTTCGG
TTCTGGAGGGCCAGGAACAAACAGGCTTCAAAGCCAAGGGCTTGGCTGGCACACAGGGGGCTTGGTCCTT
CACCTCTGTCCCCTCTCCCTACGGACACATATAAGACCCTGGTCACACCTGGGAGAGGAGGAGAGGAGAG
CATAGCACCTGCAGGTCGACTCTAGAGGATCGATCCCCGGGTACCGAGCTCGAATTAGCGGCCGCCATGG
CCTCCTCCGAGGACGTCATCAAGGAGTTCATGCGCTTCAAGGTGCGCATGGAGGGCTCCGTGAACGGCCA
CGAGTTCGAGATCGAGGGCGAGGGCGAGGGCCGCCCCTACGAGGGCACCCAGACCGCCAAGCTGAAGGTG
ACCAAGGGCGGCCCCCTGCCCTTCGCCTGGGACATCCTGTCCCCCCAGTTCCAGTACGGCTCCAAGGTGT
ACGTGAAGCACCCCGCCGACATCCCCGACTACAAGAAGCTGTCCTTCCCCGAGGGCTTCAAGTGGGAGCG
CGTGATGAACTTCGAGGACGGCGGCGTGGTGACCGTGACCCAGGACTCCTCCCTGCAGGACGGCTCCTTC
ATCTACAAGGTGAAGTTCATCGGCGTGAACTTCCCCTCCGACGGCCCCGTAATGCAGAAGAAGACTATGG
GCTGGGAGGCCTCCACCGAGCGCCTGTACCCCCGCGACGGCGTGCTGAAGGGCGAGATCCACAAGGCCCT
GAAGCTGAAGGACGGCGGCCACTACCTGGTGGAGTTCAAGTCCATCTACATGGCCAAGAAGCCCGTGCAG
CTGCCCGGCTACTACTACGTGGACTCCAAGCTGGACATCACCTCCCACAACGAGGACTACACCATCGTGG
AGCAGTACGAGCGCGCCGAGGGCCGCCACCACCTGTTCCTGTAGGGATCCTAATCAACCTCTGGATTACA
AAATTTGTGAAAGATTGACTGGTATTCTTAACTATGTTGCTCCTTTTACGCTATGTGGATACGCTGCTTT
AATGCCTTTGTATCATGCTATTGCTTCCCGTATGGCTTTCATTTTCTCCTCCTTGTATAAATCCTGGTTG
CTGTCTCTTTATGAGGAGTTGTGGCCCGTTGTCAGGCAACGTGGCGTGGTGTGCACTGTGTTTGCTGACG
CAACCCCCACTGGTTGGGGCATTGCCACCACCTGTCAGCTCCTTTCCGGGACTTTCGCTTTCCCCCTCCC
TATTGCCACGGCGGAACTCATCGCCGCCTGCCTTGCCCGCTGCTGGACAGGGGCTCGGCTGTTGGGCACT
GACAATTCCGTGGTGTTGTCGGGGAAATCATCGTCCTTTCCTTGGCTGCTCGCCTGTGTTGCCACCTGGA
TTCTGCGCGGGACGTCCTTCTGCTACGTCCCTTCGGCCCTCAATCCAGCGGACCTTCCTTCCCGCGGCCT
GCTGCCGGCTCTGCGGCCTCTTCCGCGTCTTCGCCTTCGCCCTCAGACGAGTCGGATCTCCCTTTGGGCC
GCCTCCCCGCCTGAGATCCTTTAAGACCAATGACTTACAAGGCAGCTGTAGATCTTAGCCACTTTTTAAA
AGAAAAGGGGGGACTGGAAGGGCTAATTCACTCCCAACGAAGACAAGATCTGCTTTTTGCTTGTACTGGG
TCTCTCTGGTTAGACCAGATCTGAGCCTGGGAGCTCTCTGGCTAACTAGGGAACCCACTGCTTAAGCCTC
AATAAAGCTTGCCTTGAGTGCTTCAAGTAGTGTGTGCCCGTCTGTTGTGTGACTCTGGTAACTAGAGATC
CCTCAGACCCTTTTAGTCAGTGTGGAAAATCTCTAGCAGTAGTAGTTCATGTCATCTTATTATTCAGTAT
TTATAACTTGCAAAGAAATGAATATCAGAGAGTGAGAGGCCCGGGTTAATTAAGGAAAGGGCTAGATCAT
TCTTGAAGACGAAAGGGCCTCGTGATACGCCTATTTTTATAGGTTAATGTCATGATAATAATGGTTTCTT
AGACGTCAGGTGGCACTTTTCGGGGAAATGTGCGCGGAACCCCTATTTGTTTATTTTTCTAAATACATTC
AAATATGTATCCGCTCATGAGACAATAACCCTGATAAATGCTTCAATAATATTGAAAAAGGAAGAGTATG
AGTATTCAACATTTCCGTGTCGCCCTTATTCCCTTTTTTGCGGCATTTTGCCTTCCTGTTTTTGCTCACC
CAGAAACGCTGGTGAAAGTAAAAGATGCTGAAGATCAGTTGGGTGCACGAGTGGGTTACATCGAACTGGA
TCTCAACAGCGGTAAGATCCTTGAGAGTTTTCGCCCCGAAGAACGTTTTCCAATGATGAGCACTTTTAAA
GTTCTGCTATGTGGCGCGGTATTATCCCGTGTTGACGCCGGGCAAGAGCAACTCGGTCGCCGCATACACT
ATTCTCAGAATGACTTGGTTGAGTACTCACCAGTCACAGAAAAGCATCTTACGGATGGCATGACAGTAAG
AGAATTATGCAGTGCTGCCATAACCATGAGTGATAACACTGCGGCCAACTTACTTCTGACAACGATCGGA
GGACCGAAGGAGCTAACCGCTTTTTTGCACAACATGGGGGATCATGTAACTCGCCTTGATCGTTGGGAAC
CGGAGCTGAATGAAGCCATACCAAACGACGAGCGTGACACCACGATGCCTGTAGCAATGGCAACAACGTT
GCGCAAACTATTAACTGGCGAACTACTTACTCTAGCTTCCCGGCAACAATTAATAGACTGGATGGAGGCG
GATAAAGTTGCAGGACCACTTCTGCGCTCGGCCCTTCCGGCTGGCTGGTTTATTGCTGATAAATCTGGAG
CCGGTGAGCGTGGGTCTCGCGGTATCATTGCAGCACTGGGGCCAGATGGTAAGCCCTCCCGTATCGTAGT
TATCTACACGACGGGGAGTCAGGCAACTATGGATGAACGAAATAGACAGATCGCTGAGATAGGTGCCTCA
CTGATTAAGCATTGGTAACTGTCAGACCAAGTTTACTCATATATACTTTAGATTGATTTAAAACTTCATT
TTTAATTTAAAAGGATCTAGGTGAAGATCCTTTTTGATAATCTCATGACCAAAATCCCTTAACGTGAGTT
TTCGTTCCACTGAGCGTCAGACCCCGTAGAAAAGATCAAAGGATCTTCTTGAGATCCTTTTTTTCTGCGC
GTAATCTGCTGCTTGCAAACAAAAAAACCACCGCTACCAGCGGTGGTTTGTTTGCCGGATCAAGAGCTAC
CAACTCTTTTTCCGAAGGTAACTGGCTTCAGCAGAGCGCAGATACCAAATACTGTTCTTCTAGTGTAGCC
GTAGTTAGGCCACCACTTCAAGAACTCTGTAGCACCGCCTACATACCTCGCTCTGCTAATCCTGTTACCA
GTGGCTGCTGCCAGTGGCGATAAGTCGTGTCTTACCGGGTTGGACTCAAGACGATAGTTACCGGATAAGG
CGCAGCGGTCGGGCTGAACGGGGGGTTCGTGCACACAGCCCAGCTTGGAGCGAACGACCTACACCGAACT
GAGATACCTACAGCGTGAGCTATGAGAAAGCGCCACGCTTCCCGAAGGGAGAAAGGCGGACAGGTATCCG
GTAAGCGGCAGGGTCGGAACAGGAGAGCGCACGAGGGAGCTTCCAGGGGGAAACGCCTGGTATCTTTATA
GTCCTGTCGGGTTTCGCCACCTCTGACTTGAGCGTCGATTTTTGTGATGCTCGTCAGGGGGGCGGAGCCT
ATGGAAAAACGCCAGCAACGCGGCCTTTTTACGGTTCCTGGCCTTTTGCTGGCCTTTTGCTCACATGTTC
TTTCCTGCGTTATCCCCTGATTCTGTGGATAACCGTATTACCGCCTTTGAGTGAGCTGATACCGCTCGCC
GCAGCCGAACGACCGAGCGCAGCGAGTCAGTGAGCGAGGAAGCGGAAGAGCGCCCAATACGCAAACCGCC
TCTCCCCGCGCGTTGGCCGATTCATTAATGCAGCAAGCTCATGGCTGACTAATTTTTTTTATTTATGCAG
AGGCCGAGGCCGCCTCGGCCTCTGAGCTATTCCAGAAGTAGTGAGGAGGCTTTTTTGGAGGCCTAGGCTT
TTGCAAAAAGCTCCCCGTGGCACGACAGGTTTCCCGACTGGAAAGCGGGCAGTGAGCGCAACGCAATTAA
TGTGAGTTAGCTCACTCATTAGGCACCCCAGGCTTTACACTTTATGCTTCCGGCTCGTATGTTGTGTGGA
ATTGTGAGCGGATAACAATTTCACACAGGAAACAGCTATGACATGATTACGAATTTCACAAATAAAGCAT
TTTTTTCACTGCATTCTAGTTGTGGTTTGTCCAAACTCATCAATGTATCTTATCATGTCTGGATCAACTG
GATAACTCAAGCTAACCAAAATCATCCCAAACTTCCCACCCCATACCCTATTACCACTGCCAATTACCTG
TGGTTTCATTTACTCTAAACCTGTGATTCCTCTGAATTATTTTCATTTTAAAGAAATTGTATTTGTTAAA
TATGTACTACAAACTTAGTAGT
