>Addgene plasmid #36449 | pHAGE hSPC-dsRed Express-W | addgene partial sequence | sequence record 46495 | DsRed1-N 5'-GTACTGGAACTGGGGGGACAG-3'
TGGTACTTCAGCTTGGCGGTCTGGGTGCCCTCGTAGGGGCGGCCCTCGCCCTCGCCCTCGATCTCGAACT
CGTGGCCGTTCACGGAGCCCTCCATGCGCACCTTGAAGCGCATGAACTCCTTGATGACGTCCTCGGAGGA
GGCCATGGCGGCCGCTAATTCGAGCTCGGTACCCGGGGATCGATCCTCTAGAGTCGACCTGCAGGTGCTA
TGCTCTCCTCTCCTCCTCTCCCAGGTGTGACCAGGGTCTTATATGTGTCCGTAGGGAGAGGGGACAGAGG
TGAAGGACCAAGCCCCCTGTGTGCCAGCCAAGCCCTTGGCTTTGAAGCCTGTTTGTTCCTGGCCCTCCAG
AACCGAAGCCCAGATAAGCCCCCTGTGAGAGCCCCCAAGGGCCCTTGGCCCTGGCACATGAGTCCTCTTG
GCCCCAGCAAGAGCAAACCTGGGTGAGTTGAGCAAACTTGCCCTCGGGCCATCTGCACTTCTCACCATGG
GTGTCTTCCTGGCGTGCCTGCCTTCCTTGCTGGCACCTGCCCCTGCTGCCCTGTGGCTTTCCTTTTTCTT
CTACCACCCTGAACCTTTCAGGTGGCCAAGGGTCTGACCATCATATTTCCCAGCAGAATTTCTAGATACA
TAGGGATGCGCTCCAGGAAGAGGGTTCTGGAGGCAGCACCTGTAGACTCTGAGAGGACTCTGCCCAAGGC
AGGAGGTGCTTTGACATCAGTTTTCGGGGTTTCATAAATGTGCATTTCCCTGCAAGGACCAGTTCCAACT
TCAAGTACTCTTTCCCTTACCTTGCCTCCTCCCACATATCTGGTACCAACCTCAAACTTGCCCCCAGTGA
TTATTTTCCTAATTCTGGAAACTCTGTCCCCACTGGTGGCAAGCTCTTACTCATGTGCAGTGCTTCCTTC
TTTGCTCTGGGCTTGTCTGTCAATTGCAGG
