>Addgene plasmid #36449 | pHAGE hSPC-dsRed Express-W | addgene partial sequence | sequence record 46815 | M13_PuC-fwd
TGAAAATGCTGCTCTCTACCACGTTAGCTCCCCTGTGGCGGAGGATGACTGTCCTAAGAGCTCATAGGCA
CGGGGCAAGGGGAGCCTGGCTGTCAGCTGCCTGGGCTTCTAGTCTTGTGCTTTTTGCACACCAGTCCAGG
GAACGAAGACCACTGGCTTTAAGATGCTTCCCCAGCTGTCCCCAGACTCTGCCAGCAGGGGATTCTCTGG
TCTGAGCTTAAGTTGTGTTCTCCCAGCCAGGGATGCCCCTGCCCTTTGATGTCTCCTTGCTGCCACACAT
TTAGCCGCCCTCCCCATGCCAGCTTGGGGGGAGGGAAGCAGTGGGGGTAGGGAGGTGGCTGGGGCAGCTG
GGCAACTGTCCCCACCCGTCCCTGGCACGGCTCTGCCCAGTACACAAAGAGCAAAGTGAATCTTGTCCCC
ACCCCTGCAGCTGAGGGGCTGGAGGAGGAAACGGGGAGGCCCACACAGAAGGGGTGGCCACCGTGGGGCT
GTCCATCACTCAGGGCTCTCAGAGGGAGTCAACCCAGAAACAGACAAAGAGGGTGAGTCTGGGCTGTGTT
CTTAGCTAGTGAGAGGTCCCCTAGAGGATGAAGTAGATGATGCTAATGAGGATGACTGGATGTCACACCC
ATGATGCTATTAGGTCCTCATAATAGCATAGTGAGGTGGACAGCTAGTACCTGACCCATCTCACAGATGA
ACATACTAATGCCTAACAAAGCAGAACGACTCACGCTGGGTCCCAGAGCTGGCCAGTGGAAGCACTGAGA
CCTCCACATACTGAA
